>Addgene plasmid #237398 | pLV-BFP-Mito | addgene full sequence | sequence record 469932 | Addgene NGS Result
GTTGTAGCTTAAATTTTGCTCGCGCACTACTCAGCGACCTCCAACACACAAGCAGGGAGCAGATACTGGC
TTAACTATGCGGCATCAGAGCAGATTGTACTGAGAGTGCACCATAGGGGATCGGGAGATCTCCCGATCCG
TCGACGTCAGGTGGCACTTTTCGGGGAAATGTGCGCGGAACCCCTATTTGTTTATTTTTCTAAATACATT
CAAATATGTATCCGCTCATGAGACAATAACCCTGATAAATGCTTCAATAATATTGAAAAAGGAAGAGTAT
GAGTATTCAACATTTCCGTGTCGCCCTTATTCCCTTTTTTGCGGCATTTTGCCTTCCTGTTTTTGCTCAC
CCAGAAACGCTGGTGAAAGTAAAAGATGCTGAAGATCAGTTGGGTGCACGAGTGGGTTACATCGAACTGG
ATCTCAACAGCGGTAAGATCCTTGAGAGTTTTCGCCCCGAAGAACGTTTTCCAATGATGAGCACTTTTAA
AGTTCTGCTATGTGGCGCGGTATTATCCCGTATTGACGCCGGGCAAGAGCAACTCGGTCGCCGCATACAC
TATTCTCAGAATGACTTGGTTGAGTACTCACCAGTCACAGAAAAGCATCTTACGGATGGCATGACAGTAA
GAGAATTATGCAGTGCTGCCATAACCATGAGTGATAACACTGCGGCCAACTTACTTCTGACAACGATCGG
AGGACCGAAGGAGCTAACCGCTTTTTTGCACAACATGGGGGATCATGTAACTCGCCTTGATCGTTGGGAA
CCGGAGCTGAATGAAGCCATACCAAACGACGAGCGTGACACCACGATGCCTGTAGCAATGGCAACAACGT
TGCGCAAACTATTAACTGGCGAACTACTTACTCTAGCTTCCCGGCAACAATTAATAGACTGGATGGAGGC
GGATAAAGTTGCAGGACCACTTCTGCGCTCGGCCCTTCCGGCTGGCTGGTTTATTGCTGATAAATCTGGA
GCCGGTGAGCGTGGGTCTCGCGGTATCATTGCAGCACTGGGGCCAGATGGTAAGCCCTCCCGTATCGTAG
TTATCTACACGACGGGGAGTCAGGCAACTATGGATGAACGAAATAGACAGATCGCTGAGATAGGTGCCTC
ACTGATTAAGCATTGGTAACTGTCAGACCAAGTTTACTCATATATACTTTAGATTGATTTAAAACTTCAT
TTTTAATTTAAAAGGATCTAGGTGAAGATCCTTTTTGATAATCTCATGACCAAAATCCCTTAACGTGAGT
TTTCGTTCCACTGAGCGTCAGACCCCGTAGAAAAGATCAAAGGATCTTCTTGAGATCCTTTTTTTCTGCG
CGTAATCTGCTGCTTGCAAACAAAAAAACCACCGCTACCAGCGGTGGTTTGTTTGCCGGATCAAGAGCTA
CCAACTCTTTTTCCGAAGGTAACTGGCTTCAGCAGAGCGCAGATACCAAATACTGTTCTTCTAGTGTAGC
CGTAGTTAGGCCACCACTTCAAGAACTCTGTAGCACCGCCTACATACCTCGCTCTGCTAATCCTGTTACC
AGTGGCTGCTGCCAGTGGCGATAAGTCGTGTCTTACCGGGTTGGACTCAAGACGATAGTTACCGGATAAG
GCGCAGCGGTCGGGCTGAACGGGGGGTTCGTGCACACAGCCCAGCTTGGAGCGAACGACCTACACCGAAC
TGAGATACCTACAGCGTGAGCTATGAGAAAGCGCCACGCTTCCCGAAGGGAGAAAGGCGGACAGGTATCC
GGTAAGCGGCAGGGTCGGAACAGGAGAGCGCACGAGGGAGCTTCCAGGGGGAAACGCCTGGTATCTTTAT
AGTCCTGTCGGGTTTCGCCACCTCTGACTTGAGCGTCGATTTTTGTGATGCTCGTCAGGGGGGCGGAGCC
TATGGAAAAACGCCAGCAACGCGGCCTTTTTACGGTTCCTGGCCTTTTGCTGGCCTTTTGCTCACATGCT
GCTAGAGATTTTCCACACTGACTAAAAGGGTCTGAGGGATCTCTAGTTACCAGAGTCACACAACAGACGG
GCACACACTACTTGAAGCACTCAAGGCAAGCTTTATTGAGGCTTAAGCAGTGGGTTCCCTAGTTAGCCAG
AGAGCTCCCAGGCTCAGATCTGGTCTAACCAGAGAGACCCAGTACAGTCCGGATGCAGCTCTCGGGCCAT
GTGATGAAATGCTAGGCGGCTGTCAAACCTCCACTCTAATACTTCTCTCTCCGGGTCATCCATCCCATGC
AGGCTCACAGGGTGTAACAAGCGGGTGTTCTCTCCTTCATTGGCTTCTTCTACCTTCTCTTGCTCAACTG
GTACTAGCTTGTAGCACCATCCAAAGGTCAGTGGATATCTGATCCCTGGCCCTGGTGTGTAGTTCTGCCA
ATCAGGGAAGTAGCCTTGTGTGTGGTAGATCCACAGATCAAGGATATCTTGTCTTCGTTGGGAGTGAATT
AGCCCTTCCAGTCCCCCCTTTTCTTTTAAAAAGTGGCTAAGATCTACAGCTGCCTTGTAAGTCATTGGTC
TTAAAGGTACCTGAGGTGTGACTGGAAAACCCACCTCCTCCTCCTCTTGTGCTTCTAGCCAGGCACAATC
AGCATTGGTAGCTGCTGTATTGCTACTTGTGATTGCTCCATGTTTTTCTAGGTCTCGATCGAGGTCGACG
GTATCGATGCGGGGAGGCGGCCCAAAGGGAGATCCGACTCGTCTGAGGGCGAAGGCGAAGACGCGGAAGA
GGCCGCAGAGCCGGCAGCAGGCCGCGGGAAGGAAGGTCCGCTGGATTGAGGGCCGAAGGGACGTAGCAGA
AGGACGTCCCGCGCAGAATCCAGGTGGCAACACAGGCGAGCAGCCAAGGAAAGGACGATGATTTCCCCGA
CAACACCACGGAATTGTCAGTGCCCAACAGCCGAGCCCCTGTCCAGCAGCGGGCAAGGCAGGCGGCGATG
AGTTCCGCCGTGGCAATAGGGAGGGGGAAAGCGAAAGTCCCGGAAAGGAGCTGACAGGTGGTGGCAATGC
CCCAACCAGTGGGGGTTGCGTCAGCAAACACAGTGCACACCACGCCACGTTGCCTGACAACGGGCCACAA
CTCCTCATAAAGAGACAGCAACCAGGATTTATACAAGGAGGAGAAAATGAAAGCCATACGGGAAGCAATA
GCATGATACAAAGGCATTAAAGCAGCGTATCCACATAGCGTAAAAGGAGCAACATAGTTAAGAATACCAG
TCAATCTTTCACAAATTTTGTAATCCAGAGGTTGATTATCGATAAGCTTGATATCGAATTGTACCTAGTG
GAACCGGAACCCTTAAACATGTCTCGACCTGGCTTACTAGTCGGTTCAACTCTAGGTTTACTTGTACAGC
TCGTCCATGCCGAGAGTGATCCCGGCGGCGGTGCGGAACTCCAGCAGGACCATGTGATCGCGCTTCTCGT
TGGGGTCTTTGCTCAGCACGGACTGGGTGCTCAGGTAGTGGCTGTCGGGCAGCAGCACGGGGCCGTCGCC
GATGGGGGTGTTCTGCTGGTAGTGGTCGGCGAGCTGCACGCTGCCGTCCTCCACGTTGTGGCGGATCTTG
AAGTTCACCTTGATGCCGTTCTTCTGCTTGACGGCCATGATATAGATGTTGTGGCTGTTGAAGTTGTACT
CCAGCTTGTGCCCCAGGATGTTGCCGTCCTCCTTGAAGTCGACGCCCTTCAGCTCGATGCGGTTCACCAG
GGTGTCGCCCTCGAACTTCACCTCGGCGCGGGTCTTGTAGGTGCCGTCGTCCTTGAAGAAGATGGTGCGC
TCCTGGACGTAGCCTTCGGGCATGGCGGACTTGAAGAAGTCGTGCTGCTTCATGTGGTCGGGGTAGCGGG
CGAAGCACTGCACGCCGTGGCTCAGGGTGGTCACGAGGGTGGGCCAGGGCACGGGCAGCTTGCCGGTGGT
GCAGATGAACTTCAGGGTCAGCTTGCCGTTGGTGGCATCGCCCTCGCCCTCGCCCCTCACGCTGAACTTG
TGGCCGTTTACGTCGCCGTCCAGCTCGACCAGGATGGGCACCACCCCGGTGAACAGCTCCTCGCCCTTGC
TCACCATGGTGGCGACCGGTGGATCCCCCAACGAATGGATCTTGGCGCGCGGCACTGGGAGCCGCCGGGC
CGAGCCTGTCAAGCCCCGCAGCAGCAGCGGCGTCAGGACGGACATGCTAGCTCACGACACCTGAAATGGA
AGAAAAAAACTTTGAACCACTGTCTGAGGCTTGAGAATGAACCAAGATCCAAACTCAAAAAGGGCAAATT
CCAAGGAGAATTACATCAAGTGCCAAGCTGGCCTAACTTCAGTCTCCACCCACTCAGTGTGGGGAAACTC
CATCGCATAAAACCCCTCCCCCCAACCTAAAGACGACGTACTCCAAAAGCTCGAGAACTAATCGAGGTGC
CTGGACGGCGCCCGGTACTCCGTGGAGTCACATGAAGCGACGGCTGAGGACGGAAAGGCCCTTTTCCTTT
GTGTGGGTGACTCACCCGCCCGCTCTCCCGAGCGCCGCGTCCTCCATTTTGAGCTCCCTGCAGCAGGGCC
GGGAAGCGGCCATCTTTCCGCTCACGCAACTGGTGCCGACCGGGCCAGCCTTGCCGCCCAGGGCGGGGCG
ATACACGGCGGCGCGAGGCCAGGCACCAGAGCAGGCCGGCCAGCTTGAGACTACCCCCGTCCGATTCTCG
GTGGCCGCGCTCGCAGGCCCCGCCTCGCCGAACATGTGCGCTGGGACGCACGGGCCCCGTCGCCGCCCGC
GGCCCCAAAAACCGAAATACCAGTGTGCAGATCTTGGCCCGCATTTACAAGACTATCTTGCCAGAAAAAA
AGCGTCGCAGCAGGTCATCAAAAATTTTAAATGGCTAGAGACTTATCGAAAGCAGCGAGACAGGCGCGAA
GGTGCCACCAGATTCGCACGCGGCGGCCCCAGCGCCCAGGCCAGGCCTCAACTCAAGCACGAGGCGAAGG
GGCTCCTTAAGCGCAAGGCCTCGAACTCTCCCACCCACTTCCAACCCGAAGCTCGGGATCAAGAATCACG
TACTGCAGCCAGGTGGAAGTAATTCAAGGCACGCAAGGGCCATAACCCGTAAAGAGGCCAGGCCCGCGGG
AACCACACACGGCACTTACCTGTGTTCTGGCGGCAAACCCGTTGCGAAAAAGAACGTTCACGGCGACTAC
TGCACTTATATACGGTTCTCCCCCACCCTCGGGAAAAAGGCGGAGCCAGTACACGACATCACTTTCCCAG
TTTACCCCGCGCCACCTTCTCTAGGCACCGGTTCAATTGCCGACCCCTCCCCCCAACTTCTCGGGGACTG
TGGGCGATGTGCGCTCTGCCCACTGACGGGCACATGCATGGCGGTAATACGGTTATCCACGCGGCCCTAG
AGCGGGCCCGGTACTAACCAAACTGGATCTCTGCTGTCCCTGTAATAAACCCGAAAATTTTGAATTTTTG
TAATTTGTTTTTGTAATTCTTTAGTTTGTATGTCTGTTGCTATTATGTCTACTATTCTTTCCCCTGCACT
GTACCCCCCAATCCCCCCTTTTCTTTTAAAATTGTGGATGAATACTGCCATTTGTCTGCAGAATTGGCGC
ACGCAGTGCCGATCCGTTCACTAATCGAATGGATCTGTCTCTGTCTCTCTCTCCACCTTCTTCTTCTATT
CCTTCGGGCCTGTCGGGTCCCCTCGGGGTTGGGAGGTGGGTCTGAAACGATAATGGTGAATATCCCTGCC
TAACTCTATTCACTATAGAAAGTACAGCAAAAACTATTCTTAAACCTACCAAGCCTCCTACTATCATTAT
GAATAATTTTATATACCACAGCCAATTTGTTATGTTAAACCAATTCCACAAACTTGCCCATTTATCTAAT
TCCAATAATTCTTGTTCATTCTTTTCTTGCTGGTTTTGCGATTCTTCAATTAAGGAGTGTATTAAGCTTG
TGTAATTGTTAATTTCTCTGTCCCACTCCATCCAGGTCGTGTGATTCCAAATCTGTTCCAGAGATTTATT
ACTCCAACTAGCATTCCAAGGCACAGCAGTGGTGCAAATGAGTTTTCCAGAGCAACCCCAAATCCCCAGG
AGCTGTTGATCCTTTAGGTATCTTTCCACAGCCAGGATTCTTGCCTGGAGCTGCTTGATGCCCCAGACTG
TGAGTTGCAACAGATGCTGTTGCGCCTCAATAGCCCTCAGCAAATTGTTCTGCTGCTGCACTATACCAGA
CAATAATTGTCTGGCCTGTACCGTCAGCGTCATTGACGCTGCGCCCATAGTGCTTCCTGCTGCTCCCAAG
AACCCAAGGAACAAAGCTCCTATTCCCACTGCTCTTTTTTCTCTCTGCACCACTCTTCTCTTTGCCTTGG
TGGGTGCTACTCCTAATGGTTCAATTTTTACTACTTTATATTTATATAATTCACTTCTCCAATTGTCCCT
CATATCTCCTCCTCCAGGTCTGAAGATCAGCGGCCGGCCGCTTGCTGTGCGGTGGTCTTACTTTTGTTTT
GCTCTTCCTCTATCTTGTCTAAAGCTTCCTTGGTGTCTTTTATCTCTATCCTTTGATGCACACAATAGAG
GGTTGCTACTGTATTATATAATGATCTAAGTTCTTCTGATCCTGTCTGAAGGGATGGTTGTAGCTGTCCC
AGTATTTGTCTACAGCCTTCTGATGTTTCTAACAGGCCAGGATTAACTGCGAATCGTTCTAGCTCCCTGC
TTGCCCATACTATATGTTTTAATTTATATTTTTTCTTTCCCCCTGGCCTTAACCGAATTTTTTCCCATCG
CGATCTAATTCTCCCCCGCTTAATACTGACGCTCTCGCACCCATCTCTCTCCTTCTAGCCTCCGCTAGTC
AAAATTTTTGGCGTACTCACCAGTCGCCGCCCCTCGCCTCTTGCCGTGCGCGCTTCAGCAAGCCGAGTCC
TGCGTCGAGAGAGCTCCTCTGGTTTCCCTTTCGCTTTCAAGTCCCTGTTCGGGCGCCACTGCTAGAGATT
TTCCACACTGACTAAAAGGGTCTGAGGGATCTCTAGTTACCAGAGTCACACAACAGACGGGCACACACTA
CTTGAAGCACTCAAGGCAAGCTTTATTGAGGCTTAAGCAGTGGGTTCCCTAGTTAGCCAGAGAGCTCCCA
GGCTCAGATCTGGTCTAACCAGAGAGACCCAGTACAGGCAAAACGCGCTGCTTATATAGACCTCCCACCG
TACACGCCTACCGCCCATTTGCGTCAATGGGGCGGAGTTGTTACGACATTTTGGAAAGTCCCGTTGATTT
TGGTGCCAAAACAAACTCCCATTGACGTCAATGGGGTGGAGACTTGGAAATCCCCGTGAGTCAAACCGCT
ATCCACGCCCATTGATGTACTGCCAAAACCGCATCACCATGGTAATAGCGATGACTAATACGTAGATGTA
CTGCCAAGTAGGAAAGTCCCATAAGGTCATGTACTGGGCATAATGCCAGGCGGGCCATTTACCGTCATTG
ACGTCAATAGGGGGCGTACTTGGCATATGATACACTTGATGTACTGCCAAGTGGGCAGTTTACCGTAAAT
ACTCCACCCATTGACGTCAATGGAAAGTCCCTATTGGCGTTACTATGGGAACATACGTCATTATTGACGT
CAATGGGCGGGGGTCGTTGGGCGGTCAGCCAGGCGGGCCATTTACCGTAAGTTATGTAACGCGGAACTCC
ATATATGGGCTATGAACTAATGACCCCGTAATTGATTACTATTAATAACTAGTCAATAATCAATGTCAAC
GCGTATATCTGGCCCGTACATCGCGAAGCAGCGCAAAACGCCTAACCCTAAGCAGATTCTTCATGCAATT
GTCGGTCAAGCCTTGCCTT
Features (pLannotate 1.2.2; 21 found; start..end, strand, type, name):
     63..115     +  misc_feature   bom (fragment): basis of mobility region from pBR322
    174..278     +  promoter       AmpR promoter: bla
    279..1139    +  CDS            AmpR: β-lactamase; bla; confers resistance to ampicillin, carbenicillin, and related antibiotics
   1310..1898    +  rep_origin     ori: high-copy-number ColE1/pMB1/pBR322/pUC origin of replication
   1960..2140    -  LTR            5' LTR (truncated): truncated 5' long terminal repeat (LTR) from HIV-1
   2147..2647    -  CDS            nef (fragment): NEF_HV1LA - Experimental evidence at protein level: Swiss-Prot protein existence level 1. Extracellular Nef protein targets CD4(+) T-lymphocytes for apoptosis by interacting with CXCR4 surface receptors. From Human immunodeficiency virus type 1 group M subtype B (isolate Lai) (HIV-1).
   2649..2668    -  misc_feature   MCS (fragment): pBluescript multiple cloning site
   2669..3257    -  misc_feature   WPRE: woodchuck hepatitis virus posttranscriptional regulatory element
   3257..3280    -  misc_feature   MCS (fragment): pBluescript multiple cloning site
   3348..4067    -  CDS            EBFP2: enhanced blue variant of GFP (Ai et al., 2007) mammalian codon-optimized
   4101..4175    -  CDS            COX8 presequence: mitochondrial presequence of human cytochrome c oxidase subunit VIII (Rizutto et al., 1989)
   4191..5129    -  intron         EF-1α intron A: intron upstream of the start codon of human EF-1α
   5130..5341    -  promoter       EF-1α core promoter: core promoter for human elongation factor EF-1α
   5444..5561    -  misc_feature   cPPT/CTS: central polypurine tract and central termination sequence of HIV-1
   5611..5711    -  CDS            Rev (fragment): human immunodeficiency virus 1 (HIV-1) Rev protein; rev; enhances nuclear export of unspliced and incompletely spliced viral mRNAs
   6088..6321    -  misc_feature   RRE: The Rev response element (RRE) of HIV-1 allows for Rev-dependent mRNA export from the nucleus to the cytoplasm.
   6496..6834    -  CDS            HIV-1 gag (fragment): gag protein from human immunodeficiency virus 1; gag
   6818..6943    -  misc_feature   HIV-1 Ψ: packaging signal of human immunodeficiency virus type 1
   6990..7170    -  LTR            5' LTR (truncated): truncated 5' long terminal repeat (LTR) from HIV-1
   7188..7387    -  promoter       CMV promoter: human cytomegalovirus (CMV) immediate early promoter
   7388..7767    -  enhancer       CMV enhancer: human cytomegalovirus immediate early enhancer
