[The description below was written by a language model from this plasmid's Addgene catalogue record and pLannotate feature annotations shown in this document.]
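Description:
pLV-BFP-Mito is a 7,859 bp HIV-1-based lentiviral transfer plasmid built on the pSicoR backbone, designed for stable expression of a mitochondrial matrix-targeted blue fluorescent protein in mammalian cells. In bacteria it is maintained through a high-copy ColE1/pUC-type origin and selected with ampicillin via the β-lactamase gene. The record lists no mammalian drug resistance marker; EBFP2 fluorescence itself serves to identify transduced cells.

The viral genome is transcribed from a CMV enhancer/promoter fused to a truncated 5' LTR, an arrangement that generally allows Tat-independent production of genomic RNA in packaging cells. Downstream lie the Ψ packaging signal with an adjoining gag fragment, the Rev response element for Rev-dependent nuclear export of the unspliced RNA, and the cPPT/CTS, which aids nuclear import of the reverse-transcribed genome. The internal expression cassette uses the human EF-1α core promoter with its intron A to drive the mitochondrial presequence of human cytochrome c oxidase subunit VIII (COX8A) fused upstream of EBFP2. Only this short targeting peptide of COX8A is annotated, not the full gene, and the 828 bp insert corresponds to the presequence plus the fluorescent protein, cloned between NheI and BsrGI sites. A WPRE follows the coding sequence to enhance transcript stability and expression, and the unit ends in a second truncated LTR preceded by a residual nef fragment. The annotation tool labels this as a 5' LTR, but its position marks it as the 3' LTR.

Packaging functions must be supplied in trans. The plasmid was used to label the mitochondrial matrix in work imaging mitochondrial depolarization and mitophagy.
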