Addgene plasmid #237398: pLV-BFP-Mito
Purpose: Lentivirus plasmid for the stable expression of mitochondrial matrix-localized BFP in mammalian cells
Depositing lab: James Hurley. Depositing organization: University of California, Berkeley. Publication: In situ cryo-ET visualization of mitochondrial depolarization and mitophagic engulfment. Rose K, Herrmann E, Kakudji E, Lizarrondo J, Celebi AY, Wilfling F, Lewis SC, Hurley JH. Proc Natl Acad Sci U S A. 2025 Aug 5;122(31):e2511890122. doi: 10.1073/pnas.2511890122. Epub 2025 Jul 31. PubMed 40743392.
Backbone
  Vector backbone: pSicoR
  Total vector size (bp): 7859
  Vector type: Mammalian Expression, Lentiviral
  Selectable markers: EBFP2
Growth in bacteria
  Bacterial resistance: Ampicillin, 100 μg/mL
  Growth temperature: 37°C
  Growth strain: NEB Stable
  Copy number: High Copy
Gene/Insert
  Gene/Insert name: COX8A (alt name: COX8A)
  Species: H. sapiens (human)
  Insert size (bp): 828
  Entrez Gene: COX8A (a.k.a. COX, COX8, COX8-2, COX8L, MC4DN15, VIII, VIII-L)
  Promoter: EF1A
  Tag / fusion protein: EBFP2 (C terminal on backbone)
  Cloning method: Restriction Enzyme; 5′ cloning site NheI (not destroyed); 3′ cloning site BsrGI (not destroyed)
  Sequencing primers: 5′ EF-1a
Resource information
  A portion of this plasmid was derived from a plasmid made by: Michael Davidson
Terms and licenses: Academic/Nonprofit Terms; Industry Terms: Not Available to Industry
Depositor comments: Please visit https://doi.org/10.1101/2025.03.24.645001 for bioRxiv preprint.
How to cite: pLV-BFP-Mito was a gift from James Hurley (Addgene plasmid # 237398 ; http://n2t.net/addgene:237398 ; RRID:Addgene_237398)
